Addgene plasmid #235248: pAAV-hsyn1-iCre-P2A-mRuby3
Purpose: AAV-mediated expression of iCre and mRuby3 in mammalian cells
Depositing lab: Takeshi Imai. Depositing organization: Kyushu University. Publication: Dendritic compartment-specific spine formation in layer 5 neurons underlies cortical circuit maturation during adolescence. Egashira R, Ke MT, Nakagawa-Tamagawa N, Fujimoto S, Inagaki S, Takagi T, Miyakawa T, Tagawa Y, Imai T. Sci Adv. 2026 Jan 16;12(3):eadw8458. doi: 10.1126/sciadv.adw8458. Epub 2026 Jan 14. PubMed 41533795.
Backbone
  Vector backbone: pAAV
  Backbone size w/o insert (bp): 4569
  Total vector size (bp): 6405
  Vector type: Mammalian Expression, AAV, Cre/Lox
Growth in bacteria
  Bacterial resistance: Ampicillin, 100 μg/mL
  Growth temperature: 37°C
  Growth strain: NEB Stable
  Copy number: High Copy
Gene/Insert 1
  Gene/Insert name: iCre
  Species: Synthetic
  Insert size (bp): 1059
  GenBank ID: AY056050
  Promoter: hsyn1
  Cloning method: Gibson Cloning
  Sequencing primers: 5′ gcactgccagcttcagcaccgcgga
Gene/Insert 2
  Gene/Insert name: mRuby3
  Species: Synthetic
  Insert size (bp): 711
  GenBank ID: KX987299
  Promoter: hsyn1
  Cloning method: Gibson Cloning
  Sequencing primers: 5′ GGATCTCTGTGTCTGGTGTGGCTGA
Terms and licenses: Academic/Nonprofit Terms; Industry Terms: Not Available to Industry
How to cite: pAAV-hsyn1-iCre-P2A-mRuby3 was a gift from Takeshi Imai (Addgene plasmid # 235248 ; http://n2t.net/addgene:235248 ; RRID:Addgene_235248)
