[The description below was written by a language model from this plasmid's Addgene catalogue record and pLannotate feature annotations shown in this document.]
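Description:
pAAV-hsyn1-iCre-P2A-mRuby3 is an AAV transfer plasmid built on a pAAV backbone for neuron-targeted co-expression of a codon-improved Cre recombinase (iCre) and the red fluorescent protein mRuby3 in mammalian cells. The expression cassette sits between two AAV2 inverted terminal repeats, which are the cis elements needed for replication and packaging of the intervening DNA into recombinant AAV particles. In bacteria the plasmid is maintained through a high-copy ColE1/pUC-type origin and selected with ampicillin via the β-lactamase gene and its own promoter. An f1 phage origin and short lacZα and lacI remnants are carried over from the parental cloning vector. It is grown in a recombination-deficient strain, a common choice for keeping the repeat-rich ITRs intact.

Within the ITRs, the human synapsin I promoter drives a single open reading frame, restricting expression largely to neurons. The iCre coding sequence comes first and is joined through a porcine teschovirus P2A peptide to mRuby3. Ribosomal skipping at the 2A site yields the recombinase and the fluorescent protein as separate polypeptides from one transcript, so red fluorescence marks the cells that express Cre. An SV40 polyadenylation signal, with an adjacent annotated fragment of large T antigen sequence, terminates the transcript. No WPRE or other post-transcriptional enhancer is annotated.

The construct suits viral delivery of Cre to neurons to recombine loxP-flanked alleles or activate Cre-dependent reporters and effectors while labelling the transduced cells. The catalogue lists a total size of 6,405 bp, whereas the annotated full sequence record is 5,452 nt, and the record does not explain this discrepancy.
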