Features (pLannotate 1.2.2; 14 found; start..end, strand, type, name):
     35..167     -  repeat_region  AAV2 ITR (fragment): inverted terminal repeat of adeno-associated virus serotype 2 inverted
    249..696     +  promoter       hSyn promoter: human synapsin I promoter; confers neuron-specific expression (Kügler et al., 2003)
    738..1763    +  CDS            cre: RECR_BPP1 - Experimental evidence at protein level: Swiss-Prot protein existence level 1. Catalyzes site-specific recombination between two 34-base- pair LOXP sites. Its role is to maintain the phage genome as a monomeric unit-copy plasmid in the lysogenic state. From Escherichia phage P1 (Bacteriophage P1).
   1773..1829    +  CDS            P2A: 2A peptide from porcine teschovirus-1 polyprotein Eukaryotic ribosomes fail to insert a peptide bond between the Gly and Pro residues, yielding separate polypeptides.
   1830..2537    +  CDS            mRuby3: mRuby3 is a basic (constitutively fluorescent) red fluorescent protein published in 2016, derived from Entacmaea quadricolor. It has low acid sensitivity.
   2564..2685    -  polyA_signal   SV40 poly(A) signal: SV40 polyadenylation signal
   2708..2776    -  CDS            large T antigen (fragment): large T antigen from SV40 (simian virus 40)
   2847..2980    +  repeat_region  AAV2 ITR: inverted terminal repeat of adeno-associated virus serotype 2 inverted
   2974..3030    -  CDS            lacI (fragment): lac repressor; lacI; The lac repressor binds to the lac operator to inhibit transcription in E. coli. This inhibition can be relieved by adding lactose or isopropyl-β-D-thiogalactopyranoside (IPTG).
   3213..3801    -  rep_origin     ori: high-copy-number ColE1/pMB1/pBR322/pUC origin of replication
   3972..4832    -  CDS            AmpR: β-lactamase; bla; confers resistance to ampicillin, carbenicillin, and related antibiotics
   4833..4937    -  promoter       AmpR promoter: bla
   4990..5418    -  rep_origin     f1 ori (sequence partly withheld): f1 bacteriophage origin of replication; arrow indicates direction of (+) strand synthesis
   5423..40      -  CDS            lacZα (fragment) (across the origin): LacZα fragment of β-galactosidase; lacZ fragment
>Addgene plasmid #235248 | pAAV-hsyn1-iCre-P2A-mRuby3 | addgene full sequence | sequence record 474733 | Addgene NGS Result
AGGGCGATCGGTGCGGGCCTCTTCGCTATTACGCCAGCTGCGCGCTCGCTCGCTCACTGAGGCCGCCCGG
GCAAAGCCCGGGCGTCGGGCGACCTTTGGTCGCCCGGCCTCAGTGAGCGAGCGAGCGCGCAGAGAGGGAG
TGGCCAACTCCATCACTAGGGGTTCCTTGTAGTTAATGATTAACCCGCCATGCTACTTATCTACGTAGCC
ATGCTCTAGGAAGATCTCTGCAGAGGGCCCTGCGTATGAGTGCAAGTGGGTTTTAGGACCAGGATGAGGC
GGGGTGGGGGTGCCTACCTGACGACCGACCCCGACCCACTGGACAAGCACCCAACCCCCATTCCCCAAAT
TGCGCATCCCCTATCAGAGAGGGGGAGGGGAAACAGGATGCGGCGAGGCGCGTGCGCACTGCCAGCTTCA
GCACCGCGGACAGTGCCTTCGCCCCCGCCTGGCGGCGCGCGCCACCGCCGCCTCAGCACTGAAGGCGCGC
TGACGTCACTCGCCGGTCCCCCGCAAACTCCCCTTCCCGGCCACCTTGGTCGCGTCCGCGCCGCCGCCGG
CCCAGCCGGACCGCACCACGCGAGGCGCGAGATAGGGGGGCACGGGCGCGACCATCTGCGCTGCGGCGCC
GGCGACTCAGCGCTGCCTCAGTCTGCGGTGGGCAGCGGAGGAGTCGTGTCGTGCCTGAGAGCGCAGTCGA
ATTCGCCACCATGGTGCCCAAGAAGAAGAGGAAAGTCTCCAACCTGCTGACTGTGCACCAAAACCTGCCT
GCCCTCCCTGTGGATGCCACCTCTGATGAAGTCAGGAAGAACCTGATGGACATGTTCAGGGACAGGCAGG
CCTTCTCTGAACACACCTGGAAGATGCTCCTGTCTGTGTGCAGATCCTGGGCTGCCTGGTGCAAGCTGAA
CAACAGGAAATGGTTCCCTGCTGAACCTGAGGATGTGAGGGACTACCTCCTGTACCTGCAAGCCAGAGGC
CTGGCTGTGAAGACCATCCAACAGCACCTGGGCCAGCTCAACATGCTGCACAGGAGATCTGGCCTGCCTC
GCCCTTCTGACTCCAATGCTGTGTCCCTGGTGATGAGGAGAATCAGAAAGGAGAATGTGGATGCTGGGGA
GAGAGCCAAGCAGGCCCTGGCCTTTGAACGCACTGACTTTGACCAAGTCAGATCCCTGATGGAGAACTCT
GACAGATGCCAGGACATCAGGAACCTGGCCTTCCTGGGCATTGCCTACAACACCCTGCTGCGCATTGCCG
AAATTGCCAGAATCAGAGTGAAGGACATCTCCCGCACCGATGGTGGGAGAATGCTGATCCACATTGGCAG
GACCAAGACCCTGGTGTCCACAGCTGGTGTGGAGAAGGCCCTGTCCCTGGGGGTTACCAAGCTGGTGGAG
AGATGGATCTCTGTGTCTGGTGTGGCTGATGACCCCAACAACTACCTGTTCTGCCGGGTCAGAAAGAATG
GTGTGGCTGCCCCTTCTGCCACCTCCCAACTGTCCACCCGGGCCCTGGAAGGGATCTTTGAGGCCACCCA
CCGCCTGATCTATGGTGCCAAGGATGACTCTGGGCAGAGATACCTGGCCTGGTCTGGCCACTCTGCCAGA
GTGGGTGCTGCCAGGGACATGGCCAGGGCTGGTGTGTCCATCCCTGAAATCATGCAGGCTGGTGGCTGGA
CCAATGTGAACATTGTGATGAACTACATCAGAAACCTGGACTCTGAGACTGGGGCCATGGTGAGGCTGCT
CGAGGATGGGGACGGATCCGGAGCCACGAACTTCTCTCTGTTAAAGCAAGCAGGAGACGTGGAAGAAAAC
CCCGGTCCTGTGTCTAAGGGCGAAGAGCTGATCAAGGAAAATATGCGTATGAAGGTGGTCATGGAAGGTT
CGGTCAACGGCCACCAATTCAAATGCACAGGTGAAGGAGAAGGCAGACCGTACGAGGGAGTGCAAACCAT
GAGGATCAAAGTCATCGAGGGAGGACCCCTGCCATTTGCCTTTGACATTCTTGCCACGTCGTTCATGTAT
GGCAGCCGTACCTTTATCAAGTACCCGGCCGACATCCCTGATTTCTTTAAACAGTCCTTTCCTGAGGGTT
TTACTTGGGAAAGAGTTACGAGATACGAAGATGGTGGAGTCGTCACCGTCACGCAGGACACCAGCCTTGA
GGATGGCGAGCTCGTCTACAACGTCAAGGTCAGAGGGGTAAACTTTCCCTCCAATGGTCCCGTGATGCAG
AAGAAGACCAAGGGTTGGGAGCCTAATACAGAGATGATGTATCCAGCAGATGGTGGTCTGAGAGGATACA
CTGACATCGCACTGAAAGTTGATGGTGGTGGCCATCTGCACTGCAACTTCGTGACAACTTACAGGTCAAA
AAAGACCGTCGGGAACATCAAGATGCCCGGTGTCCATGCCGTTGATCACCGCCTGGAAAGGATCGAGGAG
AGTGACAATGAAACCTACGTAGTGCAAAGAGAAGTGGCAGTTGCCAAATACAGCAACCTTGGTGGTGGCA
TGGACGAGCTGTACAAGTAAGCGGCCGCTTCGAGCAGACATGATAAGATACATTGATGAGTTTGGACAAA
CCACAACTAGAATGCAGTGAAAAAAATGCTTTATTTGTGAAATTTGTGATGCTATTGCTTTATTTGTAAC
CATTATAAGCTGCAATAAACAAGTTAACAACAACAATTGCATTCATTTTATGTTTCAGGTTCAGGGGGAG
ATGTGGGAGGTTTTTTAAAGCAAGTAAAACCTCTACAAATGTGGTAAAATCGATAAGGATCTTCCTAGAG
CATGGCTACGTAGATAAGTAGCATGGCGGGTTAATCATTAACTACAAGGAACCCCTAGTGATGGAGTTGG
CCACTCCCTCTCTGCGCGCTCGCTCGCTCACTGAGGCCGGGCGACCAAAGGTCGCCCGACGCCCGGGCTT
TGCCCGGGCGGCCTCAGTGAGCGAGCGAGCGCGCAGCTGCATTAATGAATCGGCCAACGCGCGGGGAGAG
GCGGTTTGCGTATTGGGCGCTCTTCCGCTTCCTCGCTCACTGACTCGCTGCGCTCGGTCGTTCGGCTGCG
GCGAGCGGTATCAGCTCACTCAAAGGCGGTAATACGGTTATCCACAGAATCAGGGGATAACGCAGGAAAG
AACATGTGAGCAAAAGGCCAGCAAAAGGCCAGGAACCGTAAAAAGGCCGCGTTGCTGGCGTTTTTCCATA
GGCTCCGCCCCCCTGACGAGCATCACAAAAATCGACGCTCAAGTCAGAGGTGGCGAAACCCGACAGGACT
ATAAAGATACCAGGCGTTTCCCCCTGGAAGCTCCCTCGTGCGCTCTCCTGTTCCGACCCTGCCGCTTACC
GGATACCTGTCCGCCTTTCTCCCTTCGGGAAGCGTGGCGCTTTCTCATAGCTCACGCTGTAGGTATCTCA
GTTCGGTGTAGGTCGTTCGCTCCAAGCTGGGCTGTGTGCACGAACCCCCCGTTCAGCCCGACCGCTGCGC
CTTATCCGGTAACTATCGTCTTGAGTCCAACCCGGTAAGACACGACTTATCGCCACTGGCAGCAGCCACT
GGTAACAGGATTAGCAGAGCGAGGTATGTAGGCGGTGCTACAGAGTTCTTGAAGTGGTGGCCTAACTACG
GCTACACTAGAAGAACAGTATTTGGTATCTGCGCTCTGCTGAAGCCAGTTACCTTCGGAAAAAGAGTTGG
TAGCTCTTGATCCGGCAAACAAACCACCGCTGGTAGCGGTGGTTTTTTTGTTTGCAAGCAGCAGATTACG
CGCAGAAAAAAAGGATCTCAAGAAGATCCTTTGATCTTTTCTACGGGGTCTGACGCTCAGTGGAACGAAA
ACTCACGTTAAGGGATTTTGGTCATGAGATTATCAAAAAGGATCTTCACCTAGATCCTTTTAAATTAAAA
ATGAAGTTTTAAATCAATCTAAAGTATATATGAGTAAACTTGGTCTGACAGTTACCAATGCTTAATCAGT
GAGGCACCTATCTCAGCGATCTGTCTATTTCGTTCATCCATAGTTGCCTGACTCCCCGTCGTGTAGATAA
CTACGATACGGGAGGGCTTACCATCTGGCCCCAGTGCTGCAATGATACCGCGAGACCCACGCTCACCGGC
TCCAGATTTATCAGCAATAAACCAGCCAGCCGGAAGGGCCGAGCGCAGAAGTGGTCCTGCAACTTTATCC
GCCTCCATCCAGTCTATTAATTGTTGCCGGGAAGCTAGAGTAAGTAGTTCGCCAGTTAATAGTTTGCGCA
ACGTTGTTGCCATTGCTACAGGCATCGTGGTGTCACGCTCGTCGTTTGGTATGGCTTCATTCAGCTCCGG
TTCCCAACGATCAAGGCGAGTTACATGATCCCCCATGTTGTGCAAAAAAGCGGTTAGCTCCTTCGGTCCT
CCGATCGTTGTCAGAAGTAAGTTGGCCGCAGTGTTATCACTCATGGTTATGGCAGCACTGCATAATTCTC
TTACTGTCATGCCATCCGTAAGATGCTTTTCTGTGACTGGTGAGTACTCAACCAAGTCATTCTGAGAATA
GTGTATGCGGCGACCGAGTTGCTCTTGCCCGGCGTCAATACGGGATAATACCGCGCCACATAGCAGAACT
TTAAAAGTGCTCATCATTGGAAAACGTTCTTCGGGGCGAAAACTCTCAAGGATCTTACCGCTGTTGAGAT
CCAGTTCGATGTAACCCACTCGTGCACCCAACTGATCTTCAGCATCTTTTACTTTCACCAGCGTTTCTGG
GTGAGCAAAAACAGGAAGGCAAAATGCCGCAAAAAAGGGAATAAGGGCGACACGGAAATGTTGAATACTC
ATACTCTTCCTTTTTCAATATTATTGAAGCATTTATCAGGGTTATTGTCTCATGAGCGGATACATATTTG
AATGTATTTAGAAAAATAAACAAATAGGGGTTCCGCGCACATTTCCCCGAAAAGTGCCACCTAAATTGTA
AGCGTTAATATTTTGTTAAAATTCGCGTTAAATTTTTGTTAAATCAGCTCATTTTTTAACCAATAGGCCG
AAATCGGCAAAATCCCTTATAAATCAAAAGAATAGACCGAGATAGGGT
[37 nt withheld, positions 5089-5125]
AAAGAACGTGGACTCCAACGTCAAAGG
[49 nt withheld, positions 5153-5201]
T
[91 nt withheld, positions 5203-5293]
G
[124 nt withheld, positions 5295-5418]
CCCATTCGCCATTCAGGCTGCGCAACTGTTGGGA
